Addgene plasmid #105315: pmKikGR Actin
Purpose: Photoconvertable cytoskeletal protein actin to study kinetics or dynamics
Depositing lab: Kenneth Yamada. Depositing organization: National Institute of Dental and Craniofacial Research (NIDCR). Publication: Micro-environmental control of cell migration--myosin IIA is required for efficient migration in fibrillar environments through control of cell adhesion dynamics. Doyle AD, Kutys ML, Conti MA, Matsumoto K, Adelstein RS, Yamada KM. J Cell Sci. 2012 May 1;125(Pt 9):2244-56. doi: 10.1242/jcs.098806. Epub 2012 Feb 10. PubMed 22328520.
Backbone
  Vector backbone: pmKikGRNB
  Backbone manufacturer: modified pEGFP-C1
  Vector type: Mammalian Expression
Growth in bacteria
  Bacterial resistance: Kanamycin, 50 μg/mL
  Growth temperature: 37°C
  Growth strain: DH5alpha
  Copy number: High Copy
Gene/Insert
  Gene/Insert name: actin beta (alt name: ACTB)
  Species: H. sapiens (human)
  Insert size (bp): 1100
  Entrez Gene: ACTB (a.k.a. BKRNS, BNS, BRWS1, CSMH, DDS1, PS1TP5BP1, THC8)
  Tag / fusion protein: KikGR (N terminal on backbone)
  Cloning method: Restriction Enzyme; 5′ cloning site BamH1 (unknown if destroyed); 3′ cloning site Xba1 (unknown if destroyed)
  Sequencing primers: 5′ TCCAGTTGCCAGACTATCAC; 3′ ATGTTTCAGGTTCAGGGGGAGGTG
Terms and licenses: Academic/Nonprofit Terms; Industry Terms: Not Available to Industry
Depositor comments: pmKikGR was constructed by inserting sequence corresponding to mKikGR with Kozak sequence to replace EGFP in Nhe1 /BglII sites of pEGFP NBC1. mKikGR was from Dr. Atsushi Miyawaki (Riken BSI).
How to cite: pmKikGR Actin was a gift from Kenneth Yamada (Addgene plasmid # 105315 ; http://n2t.net/addgene:105315 ; RRID:Addgene_105315)
