[The description below was written by a language model from this plasmid's Addgene catalogue record and pLannotate feature annotations shown in this document.]
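Description:
pmKikGR Actin is a mammalian expression plasmid of about 5.8 kb built on pmKikGRNB, a modified pEGFP-C1-type backbone in which the EGFP coding region was replaced by mKikGR preceded by a Kozak sequence. It replicates at high copy in E. coli from a ColE1/pUC-type origin and also carries an f1 origin for single-stranded DNA production. Selection relies on a single Tn5 NeoR/KanR (aminoglycoside phosphotransferase) gene placed behind tandem bacterial (bla) and SV40 early promoters and followed by the HSV TK polyadenylation signal. This gene therefore gives kanamycin resistance in bacteria and can give G418 resistance in transfected mammalian cells. The short large T antigen, ble and bGH poly(A) fragments in the annotation appear to be backbone remnants rather than functional elements.

The expression cassette uses the human CMV immediate early enhancer and promoter to drive mKikGR, a monomeric green-to-red photoconvertible fluorescent protein. mKikGR is fused through a short remnant of the multiple cloning site to the N terminus of beta-actin (ACTB), and the SV40 poly(A) signal terminates the transcript. The catalogue lists the insert as human ACTB cloned between BamHI and XbaI. The automated annotation matched the coding sequence to the bovine protein entry, which likely reflects the very high conservation of beta-actin rather than a different source species.

In cells, the fusion incorporates into the actin cytoskeleton. Local photoconversion marks a subpopulation of actin molecules, so their movement, turnover and filament dynamics can be followed over time. The associated study applied such tools to cell migration and adhesion dynamics.
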