Features (pLannotate 1.2.2; 15 found; start..end, strand, type, name):
     13..601     +  rep_origin     ori: high-copy-number ColE1/pMB1/pBR322/pUC origin of replication
    776..1079    +  enhancer       CMV enhancer: human cytomegalovirus immediate early enhancer
   1080..1283    +  promoter       CMV promoter: human cytomegalovirus (CMV) immediate early promoter
   1328..2023    +  CDS            mKikGR: mKikGR is a photoconvertible green/yellow fluorescent protein published in 2008, derived from Favia favus. It has high acid sensitivity.
   2024..2044    +  misc_feature   MCS (fragment): multiple cloning site
   2060..3184    +  CDS            ACTB: ACTB_BOVIN - Experimental evidence at protein level: Swiss-Prot protein existence level 1. Actin is a highly conserved protein that polymerizes to produce filaments that form cross-linked networks in the cytoplasm of cells. Actin exists in both monomeric (G-actin) and polymeric (F-actin) forms, both forms playing key functions, such as cell motility and contraction. In addition to their role in the cytoplasmic cytoskeleton, G- and F-actin also localize in the nucleus, and regulate gene transcription and motility and repair of damaged DNA. From Bos taurus (Bovine).
   3198..3282    +  CDS            large T antigen (fragment): large T antigen from SV40 (simian virus 40)
   3305..3426    +  polyA_signal   SV40 poly(A) signal: SV40 polyadenylation signal
   3460..3888    -  rep_origin     f1 ori (sequence partly withheld): f1 bacteriophage origin of replication; arrow indicates direction of (+) strand synthesis
   3915..4019    +  promoter       AmpR promoter: bla
   4021..4378    +  promoter       SV40 promoter: SV40 enhancer and early promoter
   4413..5207    +  CDS            NeoR/KanR: aminoglycoside phosphotransferase from Tn5; aph(3')-II (or nptII); confers resistance to neomycin, kanamycin, and G418 (Geneticin®)
   5228..5380    +  CDS            ble (fragment): BLE_KLEPN - Experimental evidence at protein level: Swiss-Prot protein existence level 1. Binding protein with a strong affinity to the bleomycin family of antibiotics. Binds to CL990; an antimitotic-antibiotic compound. From Klebsiella pneumoniae.
   5439..5486    +  polyA_signal   HSV TK poly(A) signal: herpes simplex virus thymidine kinase polyadenylation signal (Cole and Stacy, 1985)
   5577..5593    -  polyA_signal   bGH poly(A) signal (fragment): bovine growth hormone polyadenylation signal
>Addgene plasmid #105315 | pmKikGR Actin | addgene full sequence | sequence record 204249 | Addgene NGS Result
CAAAGGATCTTCTTGAGATCCTTTTTTTCTGCGCGTAATCTGCTGCTTGCAAACAAAAAAACCACCGCTA
CCAGCGGTGGTTTGTTTGCCGGATCAAGAGCTACCAACTCTTTTTCCGAAGGTAACTGGCTTCAGCAGAG
CGCAGATACCAAATACTGTTCTTCTAGTGTAGCCGTAGTTAGGCCACCACTTCAAGAACTCTGTAGCACC
GCCTACATACCTCGCTCTGCTAATCCTGTTACCAGTGGCTGCTGCCAGTGGCGATAAGTCGTGTCTTACC
GGGTTGGACTCAAGACGATAGTTACCGGATAAGGCGCAGCGGTCGGGCTGAACGGGGGGTTCGTGCACAC
AGCCCAGCTTGGAGCGAACGACCTACACCGAACTGAGATACCTACAGCGTGAGCTATGAGAAAGCGCCAC
GCTTCCCGAAGGGAGAAAGGCGGACAGGTATCCGGTAAGCGGCAGGGTCGGAACAGGAGAGCGCACGAGG
GAGCTTCCAGGGGGAAACGCCTGGTATCTTTATAGTCCTGTCGGGTTTCGCCACCTCTGACTTGAGCGTC
GATTTTTGTGATGCTCGTCAGGGGGGCGGAGCCTATGGAAAAACGCCAGCAACGCGGCCTTTTTACGGTT
CCTGGCCTTTTGCTGGCCTTTTGCTCACATGTTCTTTCCTGCGTTATCCCCTGATTCTGTGGATAACCGT
ATTACCGCCATGCATTAGTTATTAATAGTAATCAATTACGGGGTCATTAGTTCATAGCCCATATATGGAG
TTCCGCGTTACATAACTTACGGTAAATGGCCCGCCTGGCTGACCGCCCAACGACCCCCGCCCATTGACGT
CAATAATGACGTATGTTCCCATAGTAACGCCAATAGGGACTTTCCATTGACGTCAATGGGTGGAGTATTT
ACGGTAAACTGCCCACTTGGCAGTACATCAAGTGTATCATATGCCAAGTACGCCCCCTATTGACGTCAAT
GACGGTAAATGGCCCGCCTGGCATTATGCCCAGTACATGACCTTATGGGACTTTCCTACTTGGCAGTACA
TCTACGTATTAGTCATCGCTATTACCATGGTGATGCGGTTTTGGCAGTACATCAATGGGCGTGGATAGCG
GTTTGACTCACGGGGATTTCCAAGTCTCCACCCCATTGACGTCAATGGGAGTTTGTTTTGGCACCAAAAT
CAACGGGACTTTCCAAAATGTCGTAACAACTCCGCCCCATTGACGCAAATGGGCGGTAGGCGTGTACGGT
GGGAGGTCTATATAAGCAGAGCTGGTTTAGTGAACCGTCAGATCCGCTAGCGCTACCGGTCGCCACCATG
AGTGTGATTACATCAGAAATGAAGATCGAGCTGCGTATGGAAGGCTCTGTAAACGGGCACAAGTTCGTGA
TTACAGGGAAAGGAAGTGGCAGACCTTACGAGGGAACACAGACTGTGGACCTGACAGTCATAGAGGGCGG
ACCTCTTCCTTTTGCTTTCGATATCCTGACAACAGCATTCCATTACGGCAACCGGGTATTTGTCGAATAC
CCAGAAGAAATAGTAGACTACTTCAAGCAGTCGTTTCCTGAGGGTTATTCTTGGGAACGAAGCATGAGTT
ACGAAGACGGGGGAATTTGCCTCGCCACAAACAATATAACGATGAAGAAAGACGGCAGCAACACTTTTGT
CAATGAAATTCGATTTGATGGTACAAACTTTCCTGCCAATGGTCCAGTTATGCAGAGGAAGACCGTCAAA
TGGGAGCCATCCACTGAGAAAATGTATGTGCGTGATGGAGTGCTGAAGGGTGATGTTGAAATGGCTCTGT
TGCTTGAAGGAGGTGGCCATTACCGATGTGACTTCAGAACTACTTACAAAGCAAAGAAGGTTGTCCAGTT
GCCAGACTATCACTACGTGGATCATCAAATGGAGATAACAAGCCATGACAAGGATTACAACAAGGTTAAG
GCGTATGAACATGCTAAGGCTTATTCCGGGACCTACAGGGGCGCCAAGTATGAATTTGAAGCCTCCGGAC
TCAGATCTCGAGCTGCGGCCGCCGGATCCATGGATGATGATATCGCCGCGCTCGTTGTCGACAACGGCTC
CGGCATGTGCAAGGCCGGCTTCGCGGGCGACGATGCCCCCCGGGCCGTCTTCCCCTCCATCGTGGGGCGC
CCCAGGCACCAGGGCGTGATGGTGGGCATGGGTCAGAAGGATTCCTATGTGGGCGACGAGGCCCAGAGCA
AGAGAGGCATCCTCACCCTGAAGTACCCCATCGAGCACGGCATCGTCACCAACTGGGACGACATGGAGAA
AATCTGGCACCACACCTTCTACAATGAGCTGCGTGTGGCTCCCGAGGAGCACCCCGTGCTGCTGACCGAG
GCCCCCCTGAACCCCAAGGCCAACCGCGAGAAGATGACCCAGATCATGTTTGAGACCTTCAACACCCCAG
CCATGTACGTTGCTATCCAGGCTGTGCTATCCCTGTACGCCTCTGGCCGTACCACTGGCATCGTGATGGA
CTCCGGTGACGGGGTCACCCACACTGTGCCCATCTACGAGGGGTATGCCCTCCCCCATGCCATCCTGCGT
CTGGACCTGGCTGGCCGGGACCTGACTGACTACCTCATGAAGATCCTCACCGAGCGCGGCTACAGCTTCA
CCACCACGGCCGAGCGGGAAATCGTGCGTGACATTAAGGAGAAGCTGTGCTACGTCGCCCTGGACTTCGA
GCAAGAGATGGCCACGGCTGCTTCCAGCTCCTCCCTGGAGAAGAGCTACGAGCTGCCTGACGGCCAGGTC
ATCACCATTGGCAATGAGCGGTTCCGCTGCCCTGAGGCACTCTTCCAGCCTTCCTTCCTGGGCATGGAGT
CCTGTGGCATCCACGAAACTACCTTCAACTCCATCATGAAGTGTGACGTGGACATCCGCAAAGACCTGTA
CGCCAACACAGTGCTGTCTGGCGGCACCACCATGTACCCTGGCATTGCCGACAGGATGCAGAAGGAGATC
ACTGCCCTGGCACCCAGCACAATGAAGATCAAGATCATTGCTCCTCCTGAGCGCAAGTACTCCGTGTGGA
TCGGCGGCTCCATCCTGGCCTCGCTGTCCACCTTCCAGCAGATGTGGATCAGCAAGCAGGAGTATGACGA
GTCCGGCCCCTCCATCGTCCACCGCAAATGCTTCTAGTCTAGATAACTGATCATAATCAGCCATACCACA
TTTGTAGAGGTTTTACTTGCTTTAAAAAACCTCCCACACCTCCCCCTGAACCTGAAACATAAAATGAATG
CAATTGTTGTTGTTAACTTGTTTATTGCAGCTTATAATGGTTACAAATAAAGCAATAGCATCACAAATTT
CACAAATAAAGCATTTTTTTCACTGCATTCTAGTTGTGGTTTGTCCAAACTCATCAATGTATCTTAACGC
GTAAATTGTAAGCGTTAATATTTTGTTAAAATTCGCGTTAAATTTTTGTTAAATCAGCTCATTTTTTAAC
CAATAGGCCGAAATCGGCAAAATCCCTTATAAATCAAAAGAATAGACCGAGATAGGGT
[37 nt withheld, positions 3559-3595]
AAAGAACGTGGACTCCAACGTCAAAGG
[49 nt withheld, positions 3623-3671]
T
[91 nt withheld, positions 3673-3763]
G
[124 nt withheld, positions 3765-3888]
CAGGTGGCACTTTTCGGGGAAATGTGCGCGGAACCCCTATTTGTTTATTTTTCTAAATACATTCAAATAT
GTATCCGCTCATGAGACAATAACCCTGATAAATGCTTCAATAATATTGAAAAAGGAAGAGTCCTGAGGCG
GAAAGAACCAGCTGTGGAATGTGTGTCAGTTAGGGTGTGGAAAGTCCCCAGGCTCCCCAGCAGGCAGAAG
TATGCAAAGCATGCATCTCAATTAGTCAGCAACCAGGTGTGGAAAGTCCCCAGGCTCCCCAGCAGGCAGA
AGTATGCAAAGCATGCATCTCAATTAGTCAGCAACCATAGTCCCGCCCCTAACTCCGCCCATCCCGCCCC
TAACTCCGCCCAGTTCCGCCCATTCTCCGCCCCATGGCTGACTAATTTTTTTTATTTATGCAGAGGCCGA
GGCCGCCTCGGCCTCTGAGCTATTCCAGAAGTAGTGAGGAGGCTTTTTTGGAGGCCTAGGCTTTTGCAAA
GATCGATCAAGAGACAGGATGAGGATCGTTTCGCATGATTGAACAAGATGGATTGCACGCAGGTTCTCCG
GCCGCTTGGGTGGAGAGGCTATTCGGCTATGACTGGGCACAACAGACAATCGGCTGCTCTGATGCCGCCG
TGTTCCGGCTGTCAGCGCAGGGGCGCCCGGTTCTTTTTGTCAAGACCGACCTGTCCGGTGCCCTGAATGA
ACTGCAAGACGAGGCAGCGCGGCTATCGTGGCTGGCCACGACGGGCGTTCCTTGCGCAGCTGTGCTCGAC
GTTGTCACTGAAGCGGGAAGGGACTGGCTGCTATTGGGCGAAGTGCCGGGGCAGGATCTCCTGTCATCTC
ACCTTGCTCCTGCCGAGAAAGTATCCATCATGGCTGATGCAATGCGGCGGCTGCATACGCTTGATCCGGC
TACCTGCCCATTCGACCACCAAGCGAAACATCGCATCGAGCGAGCACGTACTCGGATGGAAGCCGGTCTT
GTCGATCAGGATGATCTGGACGAAGAGCATCAGGGGCTCGCGCCAGCCGAACTGTTCGCCAGGCTCAAGG
CGAGCATGCCCGACGGCGAGGATCTCGTCGTGACCCATGGCGATGCCTGCTTGCCGAATATCATGGTGGA
AAATGGCCGCTTTTCTGGATTCATCGACTGTGGCCGGCTGGGTGTGGCGGACCGCTATCAGGACATAGCG
TTGGCTACCCGTGATATTGCTGAAGAGCTTGGCGGCGAATGGGCTGACCGCTTCCTCGTGCTTTACGGTA
TCGCCGCTCCCGATTCGCAGCGCATCGCCTTCTATCGCCTTCTTGACGAGTTCTTCTGAGCGGGACTCTG
GGGTTCGAAATGACCGACCAAGCGACGCCCAACCTGCCATCACGAGATTTCGATTCCACCGCCGCCTTCT
ATGAAAGGTTGGGCTTCGGAATCGTTTTCCGGGACGCCGGCTGGATGATCCTCCAGCGCGGGGATCTCAT
GCTGGAGTTCTTCGCCCACCCTAGGGGGAGGCTAACTGAAACACGGAAGGAGACAATACCGGAAGGAACC
CGCGCTATGACGGCAATAAAAAGACAGAATAAAACGCACGGTGTTGGGTCGTTTGTTCATAAACGCGGGG
TTCGGTCCCAGGGCTGGCACTCTGTCGATACCCCACCGAGACCCCATTGGGGCCAATACGCCCGCGTTTC
TTCCTTTTCCCCACCCCACCCCCCAAGTTCGGGTGAAGGCCCAGGGCTCGCAGCCAACGTCGGGGCGGCA
GGCCCTGCCATAGCCTCAGGTTACTCATATATACTTTAGATTGATTTAAAACTTCATTTTTAATTTAAAA
GGATCTAGGTGAAGATCCTTTTTGATAATCTCATGACCAAAATCCCTTAACGTGAGTTTTCGTTCCACTG
AGCGTCAGACCCCGTAGAAAAGAT
