>Addgene plasmid #105315 | pmKikGR Actin | depositor partial sequence | sequence record 199517 | 3'end KikGR-5'actin
GATTACAACAAGGTTAAGGCGTATGAACATGCTAAGGCTTATTCCGGGACCTACAGGGGCGCCAAGTATG
AATTTGAAGCCTCCGGACTCAGATCTCGAGCTGCGGCCGCCGGATCCATGGATGATGATATCGCCGCGCT
CGTTGTCGACAACGGCTCCGGCATGTGCAAGGCCGGCTTCGCGGGCGACGATGCCCCCCGGGCCGTCTTC
CCCTCCATCGTGGGGCGCCCCAGGCACCAGGGCGTGATGGTGGGCATGGGTCAGAAGGATTCCTATGTGG
GCGACGAGGCCCAGAGCAAGAGAGGCATCCTCACCCTGAAGTACCCCATCGAGCACGGCATCGTCACCAA
CTGGGACGACATGGAGAAAATCTGGCACCACACCTTCTACAATGAGCTGCGTGTGGCTCCCGAGGAGCAC
CCCGTGCTGCTGACCGAGGCCCCCCTGAACCCCAAGGCCAACCGCGAGAAGATGACCCAGATCATGTTTG
AGACCTTCAACACCCCAGCCATGTACGTTGCTATCCAGGCTGTGCTATCCCTGTACGCCTCTGGCCGTAC
CACTGGCATCGTGATGGACTCCGGTGACGGGGTCACCCACACTGTGCCCATCTACGAGGGGTATGCCCTC
CCCCATGCCATCCTGCGTCTGGACCTGGCTGGCCGGGACCTGACTGACTACCTCATGAAGATCCTCACCG
AGCGCGGCTACAGCTTCACCACCACGGCCGAGCGGGAAATCGTGCGTGACATTAAGGAGAAGCTGTGCTA
CGTCGCCCTGGACTTCGAGCAAGAGATGGCCACGGCTGCTTCCAGCTCCTCCCTGGAGAAGAGCTACGAG
CTGCCTGACGGCCAGGTCATCACCATTGGCAATGAGCGGTTCCGCTGCCCTGAGGCACTCTTCCAGCCTT
CCTTCCTGGGCATGGAGTCCTGTGGCATCCACGAAACTACCTTCAACTCCATCATGAAGTGTGACGTGGA
CATCCGCAAAGACCTGTACGCCAACACAGTGCTGTCTGGCGGCACCACCATGTACCCTGGCATTGC
